Addgene plasmid #136191: pCDNA4.TO-ORF30-2xCSTREP
Purpose: Expresses C-terminally strep tagged Kaposi's Sarcoma Associated Herpesvirus (KSHV) ORF30
Depositing lab: Britt Glaunsinger. Depositing organization: University of California, Berkeley. Publication: Global mapping of herpesvirus-host protein complexes reveals a transcription strategy for late genes. Davis ZH, Verschueren E, Jang GM, Kleffman K, Johnson JR, Park J, Von Dollen J, Maher MC, Johnson T, Newton W, Jager S, Shales M, Horner J, Hernandez RD, Krogan NJ, Glaunsinger BA. Mol Cell. 2015 Jan 22;57(2):349-60. doi: 10.1016/j.molcel.2014.11.026. Epub 2014 Dec 24. PubMed 25544563.
Backbone
  Vector backbone: pCDNA4.TO
  Backbone manufacturer: Invitrogen
  Vector type: Mammalian Expression
  Selectable markers: Zeocin
Growth in bacteria
  Bacterial resistance: Ampicillin, 100 μg/mL
  Growth temperature: 37°C
  Growth strain: DH5alpha
  Copy number: High Copy
Gene/Insert
  Gene/Insert name: ORF30
  Species: Kaposi's sarcoma-associated herpesvirus (KSHV)
  Promoter: CMV
  Cloning method: Restriction Enzyme; 5′ cloning site Unknown (unknown if destroyed)
  Sequencing primers: 5′ CGCAAATGGGCGGTAGGCGTG; 3′ TAGAAGGCACAGTCGAGGCT
Resource information
  A portion of this plasmid was derived from a plasmid made by: cDNA of reactivated TREx BCBL-1-RTA cells
Terms and licenses: Academic/Nonprofit Terms; Industry Terms: Not Available to Industry
How to cite: pCDNA4.TO-ORF30-2xCSTREP was a gift from Britt Glaunsinger (Addgene plasmid # 136191 ; http://n2t.net/addgene:136191 ; RRID:Addgene_136191)
