[The description below was written by a language model from this plasmid's Addgene catalogue record and pLannotate feature annotations shown in this document.]
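Description:
pCDNA4.TO-ORF30-2xCSTREP is a mammalian expression plasmid built on the Invitrogen pcDNA4/TO backbone that produces ORF30 of Kaposi's sarcoma-associated herpesvirus (KSHV) with a C-terminal tandem Strep tag. The full sequence record is 5,387 nt. In bacteria the plasmid replicates from a high-copy ColE1/pUC-type origin and is selected with ampicillin through the bla gene. An f1 origin is also present. For selection in mammalian cells it carries the Sh ble gene conferring Zeocin resistance. This gene sits behind both an SV40 early promoter and the bacterial EM7 promoter and is followed by an SV40 polyadenylation signal.

The ORF30 coding sequence is a short open reading frame of about 230 nt that matches the HHV-8 GK18 protein. According to the record, it was derived from cDNA of reactivated TREx BCBL-1-RTA cells. It is transcribed from the human CMV immediate-early enhancer and promoter and terminated by the bovine growth hormone poly(A) signal. Immediately downstream of the CMV promoter, the annotation software picked up short fragments labelled as tet-operator-containing promoters. These correspond to the tandem tet operator sites typical of the TO backbone. They allow tetracycline- or doxycycline-regulated expression in cells that supply the Tet repressor, and constitutive expression in cells that do not. The Strep tag itself is not annotated in the feature table, though unannotated sequence lies between the ORF30 CDS and the poly(A) signal where it would be expected. The cloning sites are not recorded.

The tag supports affinity purification of ORF30 and its binding partners. This fits the associated study, which mapped herpesvirus–host protein complexes and examined viral late gene transcription.
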