Features (pLannotate 1.2.2; 22 found; start..end, strand, type, name):
     28..80      -  misc_feature   bom (fragment): basis of mobility region from pBR322
    235..614     +  enhancer       CMV enhancer: human cytomegalovirus immediate early enhancer
    615..818     +  promoter       CMV promoter: human cytomegalovirus (CMV) immediate early promoter
    820..839     +  promoter       PLtetO-1 promoter (fragment): modified phage lambda PL promoter with tet operator sites (Lutz and Bujard, 1997)
    841..860     +  promoter       PLtetO-1 promoter (fragment): modified phage lambda PL promoter with tet operator sites (Lutz and Bujard, 1997)
    868..901     +  promoter       TRE3GV promoter (fragment): 3rd-generation Tet-responsive promoter that can be activated by binding of Tet-On® 3G, optimized for retroviral and lentiviral vectors
   1025..1255    +  CDS            ORF30: ORF30_HHV8P - Protein predicted: Swiss-Prot protein existence level 4. From Human herpesvirus 8 type P (isolate GK18) (HHV-8) (Kaposi's sarcoma-associated herpesvirus).
   1401..1625    +  polyA_signal   bGH poly(A) signal: bovine growth hormone polyadenylation signal
   1629..1650    +  promoter       SV40 promoter (fragment): SV40 enhancer and early promoter
   1671..2099    +  rep_origin     f1 ori (sequence partly withheld): f1 bacteriophage origin of replication; arrow indicates direction of (+) strand synthesis
   2113..2442    +  promoter       SV40 promoter: SV40 enhancer and early promoter
   2490..2537    +  promoter       EM7 promoter: synthetic bacterial promoter&nbsp
   2556..2930    +  CDS            BleoR: antibiotic-binding protein; Sh ble from Streptoalloteichus hindustanus; confers resistance to bleomycin, phleomycin, and Zeocin™
   2940..3065    +  CDS            ble (fragment): BLE_KLEPN - Experimental evidence at protein level: Swiss-Prot protein existence level 1. Binding protein with a strong affinity to the bleomycin family of antibiotics. Binds to CL990; an antimitotic-antibiotic compound. From Klebsiella pneumoniae.
   3060..3181    +  polyA_signal   SV40 poly(A) signal: SV40 polyadenylation signal
   3254..3270    -  protein_bind   lac operator: The lac repressor binds to the lac operator to inhibit transcription in E. coli. This inhibition can be relieved by adding lactose or isopropyl-β-D-thiogalactopyranoside (IPTG). lac repressor encoded by lacI
   3278..3308    -  promoter       lac promoter: promoter for the E. coli lac operon
   3323..3344    -  protein_bind   CAP binding site: CAP binding activates transcription in the presence of cAMP. E. coli catabolite activator protein
   3357..3449    -  CDS            lacI (fragment): lac repressor; lacI; The lac repressor binds to the lac operator to inhibit transcription in E. coli. This inhibition can be relieved by adding lactose or isopropyl-β-D-thiogalactopyranoside (IPTG).
   3632..4220    -  rep_origin     ori: high-copy-number ColE1/pMB1/pBR322/pUC origin of replication
   4391..5251    -  CDS            AmpR: β-lactamase; bla; confers resistance to ampicillin, carbenicillin, and related antibiotics
   5252..5356    -  promoter       AmpR promoter: bla
>Addgene plasmid #136191 | pCDNA4.TO-ORF30-2xCSTREP | addgene full sequence | sequence record 267501 | Addgene NGS Result
GACGGATCGGGAGATCTCCCGATCCCCTATGGTGCACTCTCAGTACAATCTGCTCTGATGCCGCATAGTT
AAGCCAGTATCTGCTCCCTGCTTGTGTGTTGGAGGTCGCTGAGTAGTGCGCGAGCAAAATTTAAGCTACA
ACAAGGCAAGGCTTGACCGACAATTGCATGAAGAATCTGCTTAGGGTTAGGCGTTTTGCGCTGCTTCGCG
ATGTACGGGCCAGATATACGCGTTGACATTGATTATTGACTAGTTATTAATAGTAATCAATTACGGGGTC
ATTAGTTCATAGCCCATATATGGAGTTCCGCGTTACATAACTTACGGTAAATGGCCCGCCTGGCTGACCG
CCCAACGACCCCCGCCCATTGACGTCAATAATGACGTATGTTCCCATAGTAACGCCAATAGGGACTTTCC
ATTGACGTCAATGGGTGGAGTATTTACGGTAAACTGCCCACTTGGCAGTACATCAAGTGTATCATATGCC
AAGTACGCCCCCTATTGACGTCAATGACGGTAAATGGCCCGCCTGGCATTATGCCCAGTACATGACCTTA
TGGGACTTTCCTACTTGGCAGTACATCTACGTATTAGTCATCGCTATTACCATGGTGATGCGGTTTTGGC
AGTACATCAATGGGCGTGGATAGCGGTTTGACTCACGGGGATTTCCAAGTCTCCACCCCATTGACGTCAA
TGGGAGTTTGTTTTGGCACCAAAATCAACGGGACTTTCCAAAATGTCGTAACAACTCCGCCCCATTGACG
CAAATGGGCGGTAGGCGTGTACGGTGGGAGGTCTATATAAGCAGAGCTCTCCCTATCAGTGATAGAGATC
TCCCTATCAGTGATAGAGATCGTCGACGAGCTCGTTTAGTGAACCGTCAGATCGCCTGGAGACGCCATCC
ACGCTGTTTTGACCTCCATAGAAGACACCGGGACCGATCCAGCCTCCGGACTCTAGCGTTTAAACTTAAG
CTTGGTACCGAGCTCGGATCCACTAGTCCAGTGTGGTGGAATTCATGGGTGAGCCAGTGGATCCTGGACA
TGTGGTGAATGAGAAAGATTTTGAGGAGTGTGAACAATTTTTCAGTCAACCCCTTAGGGAGCAAGTGGTC
GCGGGGGTCAGGGCACTCGACGGCCTCGGTCTCGCTGACTCTCTATGTCACAAAACAGAAAGACTCTGCC
TGCTGATGGACCTGGTGGGCACGGAGTGCTTTGCGAGGGTGTGCCGCCTAGACACCGGTGCGAAAGGAGG
GCGGCCGCTCGAGGGAGGCGGTGGATGGAGCCACCCCCAGTTCGAGAAGGGCGGCGGCAGCGGCGGCGGC
AGCGGCGGCGGCAGCTGGAGCCACCCCCAGTTCGAGAAGGGGCCCGTTTAAACCCGCTGATCAGCCTCGA
CTGTGCCTTCTAGTTGCCAGCCATCTGTTGTTTGCCCCTCCCCCGTGCCTTCCTTGACCCTGGAAGGTGC
CACTCCCACTGTCCTTTCCTAATAAAATGAGGAAATTGCATCGCATTGTCTGAGTAGGTGTCATTCTATT
CTGGGGGGTGGGGTGGGGCAGGACAGCAAGGGGGAGGATTGGGAAGACAATAGCAGGCATGCTGGGGATG
CGGTGGGCTCTATGGCTTCTGAGGCGGAAAGAACCAGCTGGGGCTCTAGGGGGTATCCCC
[124 nt withheld, positions 1671-1794]
C
[91 nt withheld, positions 1796-1886]
A
[49 nt withheld, positions 1888-1936]
CCTTTGACGTTGGAGTCCACGTTCTTT
[37 nt withheld, positions 1964-2000]
ACCCTATCTCGGTCTATTCTTTTGATTTATAAGGGATTTTGCCGATTTCGGCCTATTGGTTAAAAAATGA
GCTGATTTAACAAAAATTTAACGCGAATTAATTCTGTGGAATGTGTGTCAGTTAGGGTGTGGAAAGTCCC
CAGGCTCCCCAGCAGGCAGAAGTATGCAAAGCATGCATCTCAATTAGTCAGCAACCAGGTGTGGAAAGTC
CCCAGGCTCCCCAGCAGGCAGAAGTATGCAAAGCATGCATCTCAATTAGTCAGCAACCATAGTCCCGCCC
CTAACTCCGCCCATCCCGCCCCTAACTCCGCCCAGTTCCGCCCATTCTCCGCCCCATGGCTGACTAATTT
TTTTTATTTATGCAGAGGCCGAGGCCGCCTCTGCCTCTGAGCTATTCCAGAAGTAGTGAGGAGGCTTTTT
TGGAGGCCTAGGCTTTTGCAAAAAGCTCCCGGGAGCTTGTATATCCATTTTCGGATCTGATCAGCACGTG
TTGACAATTAATCATCGGCATAGTATATCGGCATAGTATAATACGACAAGGTGAGGAACTAAACCATGGC
CAAGTTGACCAGTGCCGTTCCGGTGCTCACCGCGCGCGACGTCGCCGGAGCGGTCGAGTTCTGGACCGAC
CGGCTCGGGTTCTCCCGGGACTTCGTGGAGGACGACTTCGCCGGTGTGGTCCGGGACGACGTGACCCTGT
TCATCAGCGCGGTCCAGGACCAGGTGGTGCCGGACAACACCCTGGCCTGGGTGTGGGTGCGCGGCCTGGA
CGAGCTGTACGCCGAGTGGTCGGAGGTCGTGTCCACGAACTTCCGGGACGCCTCCGGGCCGGCCATGACC
GAGATCGGCGAGCAGCCGTGGGGGCGGGAGTTCGCCCTGCGCGACCCGGCCGGCAACTGCGTGCACTTCG
TGGCCGAGGAGCAGGACTGACACGTGCTACGAGATTTCGATTCCACCGCCGCCTTCTATGAAAGGTTGGG
CTTCGGAATCGTTTTCCGGGACGCCGGCTGGATGATCCTCCAGCGCGGGGATCTCATGCTGGAGTTCTTC
GCCCACCCCAACTTGTTTATTGCAGCTTATAATGGTTACAAATAAAGCAATAGCATCACAAATTTCACAA
ATAAAGCATTTTTTTCACTGCATTCTAGTTGTGGTTTGTCCAAACTCATCAATGTATCTTATCATGTCTG
TATACCGTCGACCTCTAGCTAGAGCTTGGCGTAATCATGGTCATAGCTGTTTCCTGTGTGAAATTGTTAT
CCGCTCACAATTCCACACAACATACGAGCCGGAAGCATAAAGTGTAAAGCCTGGGGTGCCTAATGAGTGA
GCTAACTCACATTAATTGCGTTGCGCTCACTGCCCGCTTTCCAGTCGGGAAACCTGTCGTGCCAGCTGCA
TTAATGAATCGGCCAACGCGCGGGGAGAGGCGGTTTGCGTATTGGGCGCTCTTCCGCTTCCTCGCTCACT
GACTCGCTGCGCTCGGTCGTTCGGCTGCGGCGAGCGGTATCAGCTCACTCAAAGGCGGTAATACGGTTAT
CCACAGAATCAGGGGATAACGCAGGAAAGAACATGTGAGCAAAAGGCCAGCAAAAGGCCAGGAACCGTAA
AAAGGCCGCGTTGCTGGCGTTTTTCCATAGGCTCCGCCCCCCTGACGAGCATCACAAAAATCGACGCTCA
AGTCAGAGGTGGCGAAACCCGACAGGACTATAAAGATACCAGGCGTTTCCCCCTGGAAGCTCCCTCGTGC
GCTCTCCTGTTCCGACCCTGCCGCTTACCGGATACCTGTCCGCCTTTCTCCCTTCGGGAAGCGTGGCGCT
TTCTCATAGCTCACGCTGTAGGTATCTCAGTTCGGTGTAGGTCGTTCGCTCCAAGCTGGGCTGTGTGCAC
GAACCCCCCGTTCAGCCCGACCGCTGCGCCTTATCCGGTAACTATCGTCTTGAGTCCAACCCGGTAAGAC
ACGACTTATCGCCACTGGCAGCAGCCACTGGTAACAGGATTAGCAGAGCGAGGTATGTAGGCGGTGCTAC
AGAGTTCTTGAAGTGGTGGCCTAACTACGGCTACACTAGAAGAACAGTATTTGGTATCTGCGCTCTGCTG
AAGCCAGTTACCTTCGGAAAAAGAGTTGGTAGCTCTTGATCCGGCAAACAAACCACCGCTGGTAGCGGTG
GTTTTTTTGTTTGCAAGCAGCAGATTACGCGCAGAAAAAAAGGATCTCAAGAAGATCCTTTGATCTTTTC
TACGGGGTCTGACGCTCAGTGGAACGAAAACTCACGTTAAGGGATTTTGGTCATGAGATTATCAAAAAGG
ATCTTCACCTAGATCCTTTTAAATTAAAAATGAAGTTTTAAATCAATCTAAAGTATATATGAGTAAACTT
GGTCTGACAGTTACCAATGCTTAATCAGTGAGGCACCTATCTCAGCGATCTGTCTATTTCGTTCATCCAT
AGTTGCCTGACTCCCCGTCGTGTAGATAACTACGATACGGGAGGGCTTACCATCTGGCCCCAGTGCTGCA
ATGATACCGCGAGACCCACGCTCACCGGCTCCAGATTTATCAGCAATAAACCAGCCAGCCGGAAGGGCCG
AGCGCAGAAGTGGTCCTGCAACTTTATCCGCCTCCATCCAGTCTATTAATTGTTGCCGGGAAGCTAGAGT
AAGTAGTTCGCCAGTTAATAGTTTGCGCAACGTTGTTGCCATTGCTACAGGCATCGTGGTGTCACGCTCG
TCGTTTGGTATGGCTTCATTCAGCTCCGGTTCCCAACGATCAAGGCGAGTTACATGATCCCCCATGTTGT
GCAAAAAAGCGGTTAGCTCCTTCGGTCCTCCGATCGTTGTCAGAAGTAAGTTGGCCGCAGTGTTATCACT
CATGGTTATGGCAGCACTGCATAATTCTCTTACTGTCATGCCATCCGTAAGATGCTTTTCTGTGACTGGT
GAGTACTCAACCAAGTCATTCTGAGAATAGTGTATGCGGCGACCGAGTTGCTCTTGCCCGGCGTCAATAC
GGGATAATACCGCGCCACATAGCAGAACTTTAAAAGTGCTCATCATTGGAAAACGTTCTTCGGGGCGAAA
ACTCTCAAGGATCTTACCGCTGTTGAGATCCAGTTCGATGTAACCCACTCGTGCACCCAACTGATCTTCA
GCATCTTTTACTTTCACCAGCGTTTCTGGGTGAGCAAAAACAGGAAGGCAAAATGCCGCAAAAAAGGGAA
TAAGGGCGACACGGAAATGTTGAATACTCATACTCTTCCTTTTTCAATATTATTGAAGCATTTATCAGGG
TTATTGTCTCATGAGCGGATACATATTTGAATGTATTTAGAAAAATAAACAAATAGGGGTTCCGCGCACA
TTTCCCCGAAAAGTGCCACCTGACGTC
